>Addgene plasmid #60269 | pENTR D-TOPO-C3_26 | depositor full sequence | sequence record 96532 | Full Sequence
CTTTCCTGCGTTATCCCCTGATTCTGTGGATAACCGTATTACCGCCTTTGAGTGAGCTGATACCGCTCGC
CGCAGCCGAACGACCGAGCGCAGCGAGTCAGTGAGCGAGGAAGCGGAAGAGCGCCCAATACGCAAACCGC
CTCTCCCCGCGCGTTGGCCGATTCATTAATGCAGCTGGCACGACAGGTTTCCCGACTGGAAAGCGGGCAG
TGAGCGCAACGCAATTAATACGCGTACCGCTAGCCAGGAAGAGTTTGTAGAAACGCAAAAAGGCCATCCG
TCAGGATGGCCTTCTGCTTAGTTTGATGCCTGGCAGTTTATGGCGGGCGTCCTGCCCGCCACCCTCCGGG
CCGTTGCTTCACAACGTTCAAATCCGCTCCCGGCGGATTTGTCCTACTCAGGAGAGCGTTCACCGACAAA
CAACAGATAAAACGAAAGGCCCAGTCTTCCGACTGAGCCTTTCGTTTTATTTGATGCCTGGCAGTTCCCT
ACTCTCGCGTTAACGCTAGCATGGATGTTTTCCCAGTCACGACGTTGTAAAACGACGGCCAGTCTTAAGC
TCGGGCCCCAAATAATGATTTTATTTTGACTGATAGTGACCTGTTCGTTGCAACAAATTGATGAGCAATG
CTTTTTTATAATGCCAACTTTGTACAAAAAAGCAGGCTCCGCGGCCGCCCCCTTCACCGCGCTGTATGCA
AAGTGAGGGCCTGGGATGTCACTAACAGTCCCTAAAAGATCAATGTTTTTATTTCAAATGGAGGAATTCT
TTTTTCAAATAAAATCTTACAGATATGCCCCAAACAGATTAAAGCATAATTTTACTCTGTGTGTTGTGGA
GGGGGAGCTCTTTGCAAAAGACTGGTCCAGATCATCTCTTAACTTGTTGAGAATCAGTTAGGAAGGGATG
AGTGCTACTGATTACAAAAAGGGATTGGCAAGGAAGTCAAAGTTCTCATTCACTTGGATAACTCCAGCTA
TACCTGAGGCCTGGTTGCCTGGCAACTCAACCCAGTCAGGACAAACCCTGCCAATATTTCCCTAAGAATC
TTCCAGTAAAAGAGGCAGAGCTAATGATTAAAAGTCAAGAAACCAATCCACAGAGTTATAAATAAAACAT
AAGCAAACACACTGCCATTAGGCCCTTAATGTGTTTGGAGCCCTGAGGACAGAGCGGGCAGGATAGGCGA
GGAGAGTGAGGTCAGCTGCCTGCCCTCCAGGACAAATAATAAATGGTCTTGTTTCCGAACCATTCTGTTA
CCCCTGTCCCTACACAGCCTTGCCTTTCCCACTTCACTTTTCTTGCTATAGTATTGTCTTCTGCATTTCA
CCTTCTCTCTTCTAGCCTTTTCCTTAGTTCACATTTAAAAAATTGTTTTGCCTGCACTTTGCCAAAAGTG
CAGTTCTGACTTTTCTTATACTTTTATGTACCTTCTTCTTGTTTACATGTCTGATGCAGTGTGGGAGCAG
TTTTGGGGACAAAGGGTGGGCGCGCCGACCCAGCTTTCTTGTACAAAGTTGGCATTATAAGAAAGCATTG
CTTATCAATTTGTTGCAACGAACAGGTCACTATCAGTCAAAATAAAATCATTATTTGCCATCCAGCTGAT
ATCCCCTATAGTGAGTCGTATTACATGGTCATAGCTGTTTCCTGGCAGCTCTGGCCCGTGTCTCAAAATC
TCTGATGTTACATTGCACAAGATAAAAATATATCATCATGAACAATAAAACTGTCTGCTTACATAAACAG
TAATACAAGGGGTGTTATGAGCCATATTCAACGGGAAACGTCGAGGCCGCGATTAAATTCCAACATGGAT
GCTGATTTATATGGGTATAAATGGGCTCGCGATAATGTCGGGCAATCAGGTGCGACAATCTATCGCTTGT
ATGGGAAGCCCGATGCGCCAGAGTTGTTTCTGAAACATGGCAAAGGTAGCGTTGCCAATGATGTTACAGA
TGAGATGGTCAGACTAAACTGGCTGACGGAATTTATGCCTCTTCCGACCATCAAGCATTTTATCCGTACT
CCTGATGATGCATGGTTACTCACCACTGCGATCCCCGGAAAAACAGCATTCCAGGTATTAGAAGAATATC
CTGATTCAGGTGAAAATATTGTTGATGCGCTGGCAGTGTTCCTGCGCCGGTTGCATTCGATTCCTGTTTG
TAATTGTCCTTTTAACAGCGATCGCGTATTTCGTCTCGCTCAGGCGCAATCACGAATGAATAACGGTTTG
GTTGATGCGAGTGATTTTGATGACGAGCGTAATGGCTGGCCTGTTGAACAAGTCTGGAAAGAAATGCATA
AACTTTTGCCATTCTCACCGGATTCAGTCGTCACTCATGGTGATTTCTCACTTGATAACCTTATTTTTGA
CGAGGGGAAATTAATAGGTTGTATTGATGTTGGACGAGTCGGAATCGCAGACCGATACCAGGATCTTGCC
ATCCTATGGAACTGCCTCGGTGAGTTTTCTCCTTCATTACAGAAACGGCTTTTTCAAAAATATGGTATTG
ATAATCCTGATATGAATAAATTGCAGTTTCATTTGATGCTCGATGAGTTTTTCTAATCAGAATTGGTTAA
TTGGTTGTAACACTGGCAGAGCATTACGCTGACTTGACGGGACGGCGCAAGCTCATGACCAAAATCCCTT
AACGTGAGTTACGCGTCGTTCCACTGAGCGTCAGACCCCGTAGAAAAGATCAAAGGATCTTCTTGAGATC
CTTTTTTTCTGCGCGTAATCTGCTGCTTGCAAACAAAAAAACCACCGCTACCAGCGGTGGTTTGTTTGCC
GGATCAAGAGCTACCAACTCTTTTTCCGAAGGTAACTGGCTTCAGCAGAGCGCAGATACCAAATACTGTC
CTTCTAGTGTAGCCGTAGTTAGGCCACCACTTCAAGAACTCTGTAGCACCGCCTACATACCTCGCTCTGC
TAATCCTGTTACCAGTGGCTGCTGCCAGTGGCGATAAGTCGTGTCTTACCGGGTTGGACTCAAGACGATA
GTTACCGGATAAGGCGCAGCGGTCGGGCTGAACGGGGGGTTCGTGCACACAGCCCAGCTTGGAGCGAACG
ACCTACACCGAACTGAGATACCTACAGCGTGAGCATTGAGAAAGCGCCACGCTTCCCGAAGGGAGAAAGG
CGGACAGGTATCCGGTAAGCGGCAGGGTCGGAACAGGAGAGCGCACGAGGGAGCTTCCAGGGGGAAACGC
CTGGTATCTTTATAGTCCTGTCGGGTTTCGCCACCTCTGACTTGAGCGTCGATTTTTGTGATGCTCGTCA
GGGGGGCGGAGCCTATGGAAAAACGCCAGCAACGCGGCCTTTTTACGGTTCCTGGCCTTTTGCTGGCCTT
TTGCTCACATGTT
Features (pLannotate 1.2.2; 9 found; start..end, strand, type, name):
    121..213     +  CDS            lacI (fragment): lac repressor; lacI; The lac repressor binds to the lac operator to inhibit transcription in E. coli. This inhibition can be relieved by adding lactose or isopropyl-β-D-thiogalactopyranoside (IPTG).
    268..295     -  terminator     rrnB T2 terminator: transcription terminator T2 from the E. coli rrnB gene
    427..470     +  terminator     rrnB T1 terminator: Escherichia coli rrnB; transcription terminator T1 from the E. coli rrnB gene
    517..553     -  CDS            lacZα (fragment): LacZα fragment of β-galactosidase; lacZ fragment
    569..668     +  protein_bind   attL1: mutant version of attL; recombination site for the Gateway® LR reaction LR Clonase™
   1498..1597    -  protein_bind   attL2: mutant version of attL; recombination site for the Gateway® LR reaction LR Clonase™
   1615..1633    -  promoter       T7 promoter: promoter for bacteriophage T7 RNA polymerase
   1767..2576    +  CDS            KanR: aminoglycoside phosphotransferase; aph(3')-Ia; confers resistance to kanamycin in bacteria or G418 (Geneticin®) in eukaryotes
   2723..3311    +  rep_origin     ori: high-copy-number ColE1/pMB1/pBR322/pUC origin of replication
