[The description below was written by a language model from this plasmid's Addgene catalogue record and pLannotate feature annotations shown in this document.]
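Description:
pENTR D-TOPO-C3_26 is a Gateway entry clone built on the commercial pENTR/D-TOPO backbone and carries a human non-coding regulatory element rather than a coding sequence. It is a small bacterial plasmid of about 3.4 kb, propagated in E. coli through a high-copy ColE1/pUC-type origin and selected with kanamycin through an aminoglycoside phosphotransferase (KanR) gene. The rrnB T1 and T2 transcription terminators lie upstream of the cloning region, where they limit read-through from the vector into the insert. A T7 promoter sits just outside attL2. The short lacI and lacZα matches in the annotation are fragments of the backbone, not functional genes.

The insert lies between the attL1 and attL2 recombination sites. It is described as an enhancer active in human pancreatic islets and associated with OBFC2A, now named NABP1. The depositor maps it to an interval of roughly 800 bp on chromosome 2 in the hg18 assembly, which fits the spacing between the two att sites. The fragment was amplified from human genomic DNA and inserted by directional TOPO cloning. The feature table does not annotate the insert itself, so its identity rests on the catalogue fields. M13 forward and reverse priming sites flanking the cassette allow it to be checked by sequencing.

The plasmid has no reporter or eukaryotic promoter of its own and serves only as a shuttle. An LR recombination reaction transfers the enhancer into a Gateway destination vector, and the record names pGL4.23-Gateway as an example destination, where the element's regulatory activity can be tested. The clone comes from a study of pancreatic islet enhancer clusters and their enrichment for variants linked to type 2 diabetes risk.
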