Addgene plasmid #60269: pENTR D-TOPO-C3_26
Purpose: This plasmid contains a human pancreatic islet active enhancer, which can be shuttled into a Gateway destination vector, such as pGL4.23-Gateway.
Depositing lab: Jorge Ferrer. Depositing organization: Imperial College London. Publication: Pancreatic islet enhancer clusters enriched in type 2 diabetes risk-associated variants. Pasquali L, Gaulton KJ, Rodriguez-Segui SA, Mularoni L, Miguel-Escalada I, Akerman I, Tena JJ, Moran I, Gomez-Marin C, van de Bunt M, Ponsa-Cobas J, Castro N, Nammo T, Cebola I, Garcia-Hurtado J, Maestro MA, Pattou F, Piemonti L, Berney T, Gloyn AL, Ravassard P, Gomez-Skarmeta JL, Muller F, McCarthy MI, Ferrer J. Nat Genet. 2014 Feb;46(2):136-43. doi: 10.1038/ng.2870. Epub 2014 Jan 12. PubMed 24413736.
Backbone
  Vector backbone: pENTR/D-TOPO
  Backbone manufacturer: Invitrogen
  Backbone size w/o insert (bp): 2580
  Vector type: Entry Vector
Growth in bacteria
  Bacterial resistance: Kanamycin, 50 μg/mL
  Growth temperature: 37°C
  Growth strain: DH5alpha
  Copy number: Unknown
Gene/Insert
  Gene/Insert name: OBFC2A enhancer (alt name: OBFC2A)
  Species: H. sapiens (human)
  Entrez Gene: NABP1 (a.k.a. OBFC2A, SOSS-B2, SSB2)
  Cloning method: TOPO Cloning
  Sequencing primers: 5′ M13 Fw; 3′ M13 Rev
Terms and licenses: Academic/Nonprofit Terms; Industry Terms: Not Available to Industry
Depositor comments: chromosome : chr2; start: 192035133 end: 192035929 (genomic position corresponds to the version of the human genome hg18) Fw primer used for cloning: CACCGCGCTGTATGCAAAGTGAGG Rv primer used for cloning: TGTCCCCAAAACTGCTCCCACA
How to cite: pENTR D-TOPO-C3_26 was a gift from Jorge Ferrer (Addgene plasmid # 60269 ; http://n2t.net/addgene:60269 ; RRID:Addgene_60269)
